Addgene plasmid #198969: pGL0_56 [TermC]
Purpose: Level 0 part
Depositing lab: Charlie Gilbert & Nili Ostrov & Cultivarium Tools. Depositing organization: Cultivarium, Convergent Research. Publication: A scalable framework for high-throughput identification of functional origins of replication in non-model bacteria. Gilbert C, Brumwell SL, Crits-Christoph A, Kang SC, Martin-Moldes Z, Alsharif W, Esmurria A, Nguyen M-A, Lee HH, Ostrov N. bioRxiv 2023.05.19.541510 10.1101/2023.05.19.541510.
Backbone
  Vector backbone: pGLDV_17
  Vector type: Synthetic Biology
Growth in bacteria
  Bacterial resistance: Chloramphenicol, 25 μg/mL
  Growth temperature: 37°C
  Growth strain: E. coli Zymo 10B
  Copy number: High Copy
Gene/Insert
  Gene/Insert name: TermC
  Species: Staphylococcus aureus
  Cloning method: Unknown
Resource information
  A portion of this plasmid was derived from a plasmid made by: Thorsten Mascher (Radeck et al. 2017 https://doi.org/10.1038/s41598-017-14329-5)
Terms and licenses: Academic/Nonprofit Terms; Industry Terms: Not Available to Industry
How to cite: pGL0_56 [TermC] was a gift from Charlie Gilbert & Nili Ostrov & Cultivarium Tools (Addgene plasmid # 198969 ; http://n2t.net/addgene:198969 ; RRID:Addgene_198969)
