[The description below was written by a language model from this plasmid's Addgene catalogue record and pLannotate feature annotations shown in this document.]
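Description:
pGL0_56 [TermC] is a small (about 2.4 kb) synthetic biology plasmid that serves as a Level 0 part, meaning a basic storage vector holding a single genetic element for use in a hierarchical, modular assembly scheme. It is built on the pGLDV_17 backbone and is maintained in E. coli at high copy number through a ColE1/pMB1/pUC-type origin of replication. Selection is by chloramphenicol, conferred by a cat (chloramphenicol acetyltransferase) gene driven by its native cat promoter and followed by the phage lambda t0 terminator, which insulates the marker cassette from the rest of the plasmid.

The stored part is named TermC and is recorded as originating from Staphylococcus aureus. The name suggests a transcription terminator, but the record does not describe its function, and the automated annotation did not identify a feature corresponding to it, so its exact position and boundaries are not given. The only other annotated elements are short fragments of a lac operator and of lacZα, which are likely remnants of a lacZα-based screening cassette in the parent destination vector that was displaced when the part was inserted; this is an inference rather than something stated. The cloning method is listed as unknown, and part of the plasmid derives from a previously published toolbox from another laboratory.

The plasmid belongs to a collection developed for high-throughput identification of functional origins of replication in non-model bacteria, where such Level 0 parts would be combined into higher-level plasmids for testing in diverse hosts.
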