Features (pLannotate 1.2.2; 6 found; start..end, strand, type, name):
    454..469     -  protein_bind   lac operator (fragment): The lac repressor binds to the lac operator to inhibit transcription in E. coli. This inhibition can be relieved by adding lactose or isopropyl-β-D-thiogalactopyranoside (IPTG). lac repressor encoded by lacI
    620..1208    -  rep_origin     ori: high-copy-number ColE1/pMB1/pBR322/pUC origin of replication
   1341..1435    -  terminator     lambda t0 terminator: transcription terminator from phage lambda
   1459..2115    -  CDS            cat: CAT_ECOLX - Experimental evidence at protein level: Swiss-Prot protein existence level 1. This enzyme is an effector of chloramphenicol resistance in bacteria. From Escherichia coli. This protein is used as a marker in many commonly used cloning vectors, such as pACYC184.
   2116..2218    -  promoter       cat promoter: promoter of the E. coli cat gene encoding chloramphenicol acetyltransferase
   2293..2336    -  CDS            lacZα (fragment): LacZα fragment of β-galactosidase; lacZ fragment
>Addgene plasmid #198969 | pGL0_56 [TermC] | addgene full sequence | sequence record 401256 | Addgene NGS Result
TAGCGTGCGAACAGCACGCTATTGTTGTATCATTACTCGCATCCATTCTCAGGCTGTCTCGTCTCGTCTC
CGAGGTCTCAGCTTGTTAAGGGATGCATAAACTGCATCCCTTAACTTGTTTTTCGTGTGCCTATTTTTTG
TGAATCGATTATGTCTTTTGCGCAGTCGGCCGCTTGAGACCACCCCAGGATACATAGATTACCACAACTC
CGAGCCCTTCCACCTAGCGTGCTAACCACGCACGCTATTGTTGTATCCCATATAATGCAATCGTAGTCTA
CCTGACTGTACTTAGAAATGTGGCTTCGCCTTTGCCCACGCACCTGATCGCTCCTCGTTTGCTTTTAAGG
ACCGGACGAACCACAGAGCATTAGAAGGCTAGGTGGAGGCTCAGTGATGATAAGTCTGCGATGGTGGATG
CATGTGTCATGGTCATAGCTGTTTCCTGTGTGAAATTGTTATCCGCTCAGAGGGCACAATCCTATTCCGC
GCTATCCGACAATCTCCAAGACATTAGGTGGAGTTCAGTTCGGCGTATGGCATATGTCGCTGGAAAGAAC
ATGTGAGCAAAAGGCCAGCAAAAGGCCAGGAACCGTAAAAAGGCCGCGTTGCTGGCGTTTTTCCATAGGC
TCCGCCCCCCTGACGAGCATCACAAAAATCGACGCTCAAGTCAGAGGTGGCGAAACCCGACAGGACTATA
AAGATACCAGGCGTTTCCCCCTGGAAGCTCCCTCGTGCGCTCTCCTGTTCCGACCCTGCCGCTTACCGGA
TACCTGTCCGCCTTTCTCCCTTCGGGAAGCGTGGCGCTTTCTCATAGCTCACGCTGTAGGTATCTCAGTT
CGGTGTAGGTCGTTCGCTCCAAGCTGGGCTGTGTGCACGAACCCCCCGTTCAGCCCGACCGCTGCGCCTT
ATCCGGTAACTATCGTCTTGAGTCCAACCCGGTAAGACACGACTTATCGCCACTGGCAGCAGCCACTGGT
AACAGGATTAGCAGAGCGAGGTATGTAGGCGGTGCTACAGAGTTCTTGAAGTGGTGGCCTAACTACGGCT
ACACTAGAAGAACAGTATTTGGTATCTGCGCTCTGCTGAAGCCAGTTACCTTCGGAAAAAGAGTTGGTAG
CTCTTGATCCGGCAAACAAACCACCGCTGGTAGCGGTGGTTTTTTTGTTTGCAAGCAGCAGATTACGCGC
AGAAAAAAAGGATCTCAAGAAGATCCTTTGATCTTTTCTACGGGGTCTGACGCTCTATTCAACAAAGCCG
CCGTCCCGTCAAGTCAGCGTAAATGGGTAGGGGGCTTCAAATCGTCCCCCCATACGATATAAGTTGTTAC
TAGTGCTTGGATTCTCACCAATAAAAAACGCCCGGCGGCAACCGAGCGTTCTGAACAAATCCAGATGGAG
TTCTGAGGTCATTACTGGATCTATCAACAGGAGTCCAAGCGAGCTCGATATCAAATTACGCCCCGCCCTG
CCACTCATCGCAGTACTGTTGTAATTCATTAAGCATTCTGCCGACATGGAAGCCATCACAAACGGCATGA
TGAACCTGAATCGCCAGCGGCATCAGCACCTTGTCGCCTTGCGTATAATATTTGCCCATGGTGAAAACGG
GGGCGAAGAAGTTGTCCATATTGGCCACGTTTAAATCAAAACTGGTGAAACTCACCCAGGGATTGGCTGA
GACGAAAAACATATTCTCAATAAACCCTTTAGGGAAATAGGCCAGGTTTTCACCGTAACACGCCACATCT
TGCGAATATATGTGTAGAAACTGCCGGAAATCGTCGTGGTATTCACTCCAGAGCGATGAAAACGTTTCAG
TTTGCTCATGGAAAACGGTGTAACAAGGGTGAACACTATCCCATATCACCAGCTCACCGTCTTTCATTGC
CATACGAAATTCCGGATGAGCATTCATCAGGCGGGCAAGAATGTGAATAAAGGCCGGATAAAACTTGTGC
TTATTTTTCTTTACGGTCTTTAAAAAGGCCGTAATATCCAGCTGAACGGTCTGGTTATAGGTACATTGAG
CAACTGACTGAAATGCCTCAAAATGTTCTTTACGATGCCATTGGGATATATCAACGGTGGTATATCCAGT
GATTTTTTTCTCCATTTTAGCTTCCTTAGCTCCTGAAAATCTCGATAACTCAAAAAATACGCCCGGTAGT
GATCTTATTTCATTATGGTGAAAGTTGGAACCTCTTACGTGCCGATCAACGTCTCATTGATACCTGAAAC
AAAACCCATCGTACGGCCAAGGAAGTCTCCAATAACTGTGATCCACCACAAGCGCCAGGGTTTTCCCAGT
CACGACGTTGTAAAACGACGGCCAGTCATGCATAATCCGCACGCATCTGGAATAAGGAAGTGCCATTCCG
CCTGACCT
